Addgene plasmid #50723: pET20b- hTPI
Purpose: overexpression of human TPI1 in E.coli
Depositing lab: Markus Ralser. Depositing organization: University of Cambridge. Publication: Inhibition of triosephosphate isomerase by phosphoenolpyruvate in the feedback-regulation of glycolysis. Gruning NM, Du D, Keller MA, Luisi BF, Ralser M. Open Biol. 2014 Mar 5;4(3):130232. doi: 10.1098/rsob.130232. PubMed 24598263.
Backbone
  Vector backbone: pET20b
  Backbone size w/o insert (bp): 3591
  Total vector size (bp): 4340
  Vector type: Bacterial Expression
Growth in bacteria
  Bacterial resistance: Ampicillin, 100 μg/mL
  Growth temperature: 37°C
  Growth strain: DH5alpha
  Copy number: High Copy
Gene/Insert
  Gene/Insert name: Triosephosphate isomerase 1 (alt name: TPI1)
  Species: H. sapiens (human)
  Insert size (bp): 747
  GenBank ID: NM_000365.5
  Entrez Gene: TPI1 (a.k.a. HEL-S-49, TIM, TPI, TPID)
  Promoter: T7
  Tag / fusion protein: 6xHIS tag (C terminal on backbone)
  Cloning method: Restriction Enzyme; 5′ cloning site NdeI (not destroyed); 3′ cloning site XhoI (not destroyed)
  Sequencing primers: 5′ T7 (TAATACGACTCACTATAGGG)
Terms and licenses: Academic/Nonprofit Terms; Industry Terms: Not Available to Industry
How to cite: pET20b- hTPI was a gift from Markus Ralser (Addgene plasmid # 50723 ; http://n2t.net/addgene:50723 ; RRID:Addgene_50723)
