[The description below was written by a language model from this plasmid's Addgene catalogue record and pLannotate feature annotations shown in this document.]
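Description:
pET20b-hTPI is a bacterial expression plasmid for overproducing human triosephosphate isomerase (TPI1) in E. coli. It is built on the pET20b backbone and totals 4,340 bp. The plasmid replicates from a ColE1/pMB1-type origin and carries the β-lactamase gene under its own promoter for ampicillin selection. The feature table also detects the pBR322 bom region and a rop coding sequence, although the catalogue lists the plasmid as high copy. An f1 phage origin is present as well, which in principle allows single-stranded DNA production.

The 747 bp human TPI1 coding sequence was inserted between the NdeI and XhoI sites, both of which are retained. This places it downstream of the T7 promoter and the efficient ribosome binding site from T7 gene 10, and in frame with the backbone-encoded C-terminal 6xHis tag. The annotation software labels this tag as a fragment of a 9xHis tag, but its 18 nt span corresponds to six histidines. A T7 terminator follows the cassette. The short "SET1" fragment annotated between the tag and the terminator is most likely a similarity hit to T7 gene 10-derived sequence next to the terminator, not a functional solubility tag, and the record makes no mention of one.

Transcription depends on T7 RNA polymerase, so expression requires a host strain that supplies it, while the listed DH5alpha strain serves for propagation only. The His tag allows purification by metal-affinity chromatography. The associated publication concerns inhibition of triosephosphate isomerase by phosphoenolpyruvate in the feedback regulation of glycolysis, consistent with use of the recombinant enzyme for biochemical studies.
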