Features (pLannotate 1.2.2; 13 found; start..end, strand, type, name):
    342..360     +  promoter       T7 promoter: promoter for bacteriophage T7 RNA polymerase
    392..414     +  RBS            RBS: efficient ribosome binding site from bacteriophage T7 gene 10 (Olins and Rangwala, 1989)
    425..1171    +  CDS            TPI1: TPIS_HUMAN - Also known as TPI. Experimental evidence at protein level: Swiss-Prot protein existence level 1. It is also responsible for the non-negligible production of methylglyoxal a reactive cytotoxic side-product that modifies and can alter proteins, DNA and lipids. From Homo sapiens (Human).
   1178..1195    +  CDS            9xHis (fragment): 9xHis affinity tag
   1205..1254    +  CDS            SET1 (fragment): solubility-enhancement tag derived from T7 phage gene 10B
   1262..1309    +  terminator     T7 terminator: transcription terminator for bacteriophage T7 RNA polymerase
   1346..1801    +  rep_origin     f1 ori (sequence partly withheld): f1 bacteriophage origin of replication; arrow indicates direction of (+) strand synthesis
   1828..1932    +  promoter       AmpR promoter: bla
   1933..2793    +  CDS            AmpR: β-lactamase; bla; confers resistance to ampicillin, carbenicillin, and related antibiotics
   2964..3552    +  rep_origin     ori: high-copy-number ColE1/pMB1/pBR322/pUC origin of replication
   3738..3880    -  misc_feature   bom: basis of mobility region from pBR322
   3982..4173    -  CDS            rop: Rop protein, which maintains plasmids at low copy number; rop
   4190..230     +  CDS            YPB1_ECOLX (across the origin): Protein predicted: Swiss-Prot protein existence level 4. From Escherichia coli.
>Addgene plasmid #50723 | pET20b- hTPI | depositor full sequence | sequence record 76068 | pET20b- hTPI sequence 4340 bps
CTCAGGGTCAATGCCAGCGCTTCGTTAATACAGATGTAGGTGTTCCACAGGGTAGCCAGCAGCATCCTGC
GATGCAGATCCGGAACATAATGGTGCAGGGCGCTGACTTCCGCGTTTCCAGACTTTACGAAACACGGAAA
CCGAAGACCATTCATGTTGTTGCTCAGGTCGCAGACGTTTTGCAGCAGCAGTCGCTTCACGTTCGCTCGC
GTATCGGTGATTCATTCTGCTAACCAGTAAGGCAACCCCGCCAGCCTAGCCGGGTCCTCAACGACAGGAG
CACGATCATGCGCACCCGTGGCCAGGACCCAACGCTGCCCGAGATCTCGATCCCGCGAAATTAATACGAC
TCACTATAGGGAGACCACAACGGTTTCCCTCTAGAAATAATTTTGTTTAACTTTAAGAAGGAGATATACA
TATGATGGCGCCCTCCAGGAAGTTCTTCGTTGGGGGAAACTGGAAGATGAACGGGCGGAAGCAGAGTCTG
GGGGAGCTCATCGGCACTCTGAACGCGGCCAAGGTGCCGGCCGACACCGAGGTGGTTTGTGCTCCCCCTA
CTGCCTATATCGACTTCGCCCGGCAGAAGCTAGATCCCAAGATTGCTGTGGCTGCGCAGAACTGCTACAA
AGTGACTAATGGGGCTTTTACTGGGGAGATCAGCCCTGGCATGATCAAAGACTGCGGAGCCACGTGGGTG
GTCCTGGGGCACTCAGAGAGAAGGCATGTCTTTGGGGAGTCAGATGAGCTGATTGGGCAGAAAGTGGCCC
ATGCTCTGGCAGAGGGACTCGGAGTAATCGCCTGCATTGGGGAGAAGCTAGATGAAAGGGAAGCTGGCAT
CACTGAGAAGGTTGTTTTCGAGCAGACAAAGGTCATCGCAGATAACGTGAAGGACTGGAGCAAGGTCGTC
CTGGCCTATGAGCCTGTGTGGGCCATTGGTACTGGCAAGACTGCAACACCCCAACAGGCCCAGGAAGTAC
ACGAGAAGCTCCGAGGATGGCTGAAGTCCAACGTCTCTGATGCGGTGGCTCAGAGCACCCGTATCATTTA
TGGAGGCTCTGTGACTGGGGCAACCTGCAAGGAGCTGGCCAGCCAGCCTGATGTGGATGGCTTCCTTGTG
GGTGGTGCTTCCCTCAAGCCCGAATTCGTGGACATCATCAATGCCAAACAACTCGAGCACCACCACCACC
ACCACTGAGATCCGGCTGCTAACAAAGCCCGAAAGGAAGCTGAGTTGGCTGCTGCCACCGCTGAGCAATA
ACTAGCATAACCCCTTGGGGCCTCTAAACGGGTCTTGAGGGGTTTTTTGCTGAAAGGAGGAACTATATCC
GGATTGGCGAATGGG
[124 nt withheld, positions 1346-1469]
C
[91 nt withheld, positions 1471-1561]
A
[49 nt withheld, positions 1563-1611]
CCTTTGACGTTGGAGTCCACGTTCTTT
[37 nt withheld, positions 1639-1675]
ACCCTATCTCGGTCTATTCTTTTGATTTATAAGGGATTTTGCCGATTTCGGCCTATTGGTTAAAAAATGA
GCTGATTTAACAAAAATTTAACGCGAATTTTAACAAAATATTAACGTTTACAATTTCAGGTGGCACTTTT
CGGGGAAATGTGCGCGGAACCCCTATTTGTTTATTTTTCTAAATACATTCAAATATGTATCCGCTCATGA
GACAATAACCCTGATAAATGCTTCAATAATATTGAAAAAGGAAGAGTATGAGTATTCAACATTTCCGTGT
CGCCCTTATTCCCTTTTTTGCGGCATTTTGCCTTCCTGTTTTTGCTCACCCAGAAACGCTGGTGAAAGTA
AAAGATGCTGAAGATCAGTTGGGTGCACGAGTGGGTTACATCGAACTGGATCTCAACAGCGGTAAGATCC
TTGAGAGTTTTCGCCCCGAAGAACGTTTTCCAATGATGAGCACTTTTAAAGTTCTGCTATGTGGCGCGGT
ATTATCCCGTATTGACGCCGGGCAAGAGCAACTCGGTCGCCGCATACACTATTCTCAGAATGACTTGGTT
GAGTACTCACCAGTCACAGAAAAGCATCTTACGGATGGCATGACAGTAAGAGAATTATGCAGTGCTGCCA
TAACCATGAGTGATAACACTGCGGCCAACTTACTTCTGACAACGATCGGAGGACCGAAGGAGCTAACCGC
TTTTTTGCACAACATGGGGGATCATGTAACTCGCCTTGATCGTTGGGAACCGGAGCTGAATGAAGCCATA
CCAAACGACGAGCGTGACACCACGATGCCTGCAGCAATGGCAACAACGTTGCGCAAACTATTAACTGGCG
AACTACTTACTCTAGCTTCCCGGCAACAATTAATAGACTGGATGGAGGCGGATAAAGTTGCAGGACCACT
TCTGCGCTCGGCCCTTCCGGCTGGCTGGTTTATTGCTGATAAATCTGGAGCCGGTGAGCGTGGGTCTCGC
GGTATCATTGCAGCACTGGGGCCAGATGGTAAGCCCTCCCGTATCGTAGTTATCTACACGACGGGGAGTC
AGGCAACTATGGATGAACGAAATAGACAGATCGCTGAGATAGGTGCCTCACTGATTAAGCATTGGTAACT
GTCAGACCAAGTTTACTCATATATACTTTAGATTGATTTAAAACTTCATTTTTAATTTAAAAGGATCTAG
GTGAAGATCCTTTTTGATAATCTCATGACCAAAATCCCTTAACGTGAGTTTTCGTTCCACTGAGCGTCAG
ACCCCGTAGAAAAGATCAAAGGATCTTCTTGAGATCCTTTTTTTCTGCGCGTAATCTGCTGCTTGCAAAC
AAAAAAACCACCGCTACCAGCGGTGGTTTGTTTGCCGGATCAAGAGCTACCAACTCTTTTTCCGAAGGTA
ACTGGCTTCAGCAGAGCGCAGATACCAAATACTGTCCTTCTAGTGTAGCCGTAGTTAGGCCACCACTTCA
AGAACTCTGTAGCACCGCCTACATACCTCGCTCTGCTAATCCTGTTACCAGTGGCTGCTGCCAGTGGCGA
TAAGTCGTGTCTTACCGGGTTGGACTCAAGACGATAGTTACCGGATAAGGCGCAGCGGTCGGGCTGAACG
GGGGGTTCGTGCACACAGCCCAGCTTGGAGCGAACGACCTACACCGAACTGAGATACCTACAGCGTGAGC
TATGAGAAAGCGCCACGCTTCCCGAAGGGAGAAAGGCGGACAGGTATCCGGTAAGCGGCAGGGTCGGAAC
AGGAGAGCGCACGAGGGAGCTTCCAGGGGGAAACGCCTGGTATCTTTATAGTCCTGTCGGGTTTCGCCAC
CTCTGACTTGAGCGTCGATTTTTGTGATGCTCGTCAGGGGGGCGGAGCCTATGGAAAAACGCCAGCAACG
CGGCCTTTTTACGGTTCCTGGCCTTTTGCTGGCCTTTTGCTCACATGTTCTTTCCTGCGTTATCCCCTGA
TTCTGTGGATAACCGTATTACCGCCTTTGAGTGAGCTGATACCGCTCGCCGCAGCCGAACGACCGAGCGC
AGCGAGTCAGTGAGCGAGGAAGCGGAAGAGCGCCTGATGCGGTATTTTCTCCTTACGCATCTGTGCGGTA
TTTCACACCGCATATATGGTGCACTCTCAGTACAATCTGCTCTGATGCCGCATAGTTAAGCCAGTATACA
CTCCGCTATCGCTACGTGACTGGGTCATGGCTGCGCCCCGACACCCGCCAACACCCGCTGACGCGCCCTG
ACGGGCTTGTCTGCTCCCGGCATCCGCTTACAGACAAGCTGTGACCGTCTCCGGGAGCTGCATGTGTCAG
AGGTTTTCACCGTCATCACCGAAACGCGCGAGGCAGCTGCGGTAAAGCTCATCAGCGTGGTCGTGAAGCG
ATTCACAGATGTCTGCCTGTTCATCCGCGTCCAGCTCGTTGAGTTTCTCCAGAAGCGTTAATGTCTGGCT
TCTGATAAAGCGGGCCATGTTAAGGGCGGTTTTTTCCTGTTTGGTCACTGATGCCTCCGTGTAAGGGGGA
TTTCTGTTCATGGGGGTAATGATACCGATGAAACGAGAGAGGATGCTCACGATACGGGTTACTGATGATG
AACATGCCCGGTTACTGGAACGTTGTGAGGGTAAACAACTGGCGGTATGGATGCGGCGGGACCAGAGAAA
AATCA
