>Addgene plasmid #50723 | pET20b- hTPI | addgene partial sequence | sequence record 78552 | T7-term
TCGGGCTTTGTTAGCAGCCGGATCTCAGTGGTGGTGGTGGTGGTGCTCGAGTTGTTTGGCATTGATGATG
TCCACGAATTCGGGCTTGAGGGAAGCACCACCCACAAGGAAGCCATCCACATCAGGCTGGCTGGCCAGCT
CCTTGCAGGTTGCCCCAGTCACAGAGCCTCCATAAATGATACGGGTGCTCTGAGCCACCGCATCAGAGAC
GTTGGACTTCAGCCATCCTCGGAGCTTCTCGTGTACTTCCTGGGCCTGTTGGGGTGTTGCAGTCTTGCCA
GTACCAATGGCCCACACAGGCTCATAGGCCAGGACGACCTTGCTCCAGTCCTTCACGTTATCTGCGATGA
CCTTTGTCTGCTCGAAAACAACCTTCTCAGTGATGCCAGCTTCCCTTTCATCTAGCTTCTCCCCAATGCA
GGCGATTACTCCGAGTCCCTCTGCCAGAGCATGGGCCACTTTCTGCCCAATCAGCTCATCTGACTCCCCA
AAGACATGCCTTCTCTCTGAGTGCCCCAGGACCACCCACGTGGCTCCGCAGTCTTTGATCATGCCAGGGC
TGATCTCCCCAGTAAAAGCCCCATTAGTCACTTTGTAGCAGTTCTGCGCAGCCACAGCAATCTTGGGATC
TAGCTTCTGCCGGGCGAAGTCGATATAGGCAGTAGGGGGAGCACAAACCACCTCGGTGTCGGCCGGTACC
TTGGCCGCGTTCAGAGTGCCGATGAGCTCCCCCAGACTCTGCTTCCGCCCGTTCATCTTCCAGTTTCCCC
CAACGAAGAACTTCCTGGAGGGCGCCATCATATGTATATCTCCTTCTTAAAGTTAAACAAAATTATTTCT
AGAGGGAAACCGTTGTGGTCTCCCTATAGTGAGTCGTATTAATTTCGCGGGATCGAGATCTCGGGCAGCG
TTGGGTC
